>Addgene plasmid #77004 | PRKG1 gRNA (BRDN0001146382) | addgene full sequence | sequence record 186928 | Addgene Assembled Sequence
CCCGGGTGCAAAGATGGATAAAGTTTTAAACAGAGAGGAATCTTTGCAGCTAATGGACCTTCTAGGTCTT
GAAAGGAGTGGGAATTGGCTCCGGTGCCCGTCAGTGGGCAGAGCGCACATCGCCCACAGTCCCCGAGAAG
TTGGGGGGAGGGGTCGGCAATTGATCCGGTGCCTAGAGAAGGTGGCGCGGGGTAAACTGGGAAAGTGATG
TCGTGTACTGGCTCCGCCTTTTTCCCGAGGGTGGGGGAGAACCGTATATAAGTGCAGTAGTCGCCGTGAA
CGTTCTTTTTCGCAACGGGTTTGCCGCCAGAACACAGGTAAGTGCCGTGTGTGGTTCCCGCGGGCCTGGC
CTCTTTACGGGTTATGGCCCTTGCGTGCCTTGAATTACTTCCACCTGGCTGCAGTACGTGATTCTTGATC
CCGAGCTTCGGGTTGGAAGTGGGTGGGAGAGTTCGAGGCCTTGCGCTTAAGGAGCCCCTTCGCCTCGTGC
TTGAGTTGAGGCCTGGCCTGGGCGCTGGGGCCGCCGCGTGCGAATCTGGTGGCACCTTCGCGCCTGTCTC
GCTGCTTTCGATAAGTCTCTAGCCATTTAAAATTTTTGATGACCTGCTGCGACGCTTTTTTTCTGGCAAG
ATAGTCTTGTAAATGCGGGCCAAGATCTGCACACTGGTATTTCGGTTTTTGGGGCCGCGGGCGGCGACGG
GGCCCGTGCGTCCCAGCGCACATGTTCGGCGAGGCGGGGCCTGCGAGCGCGGCCACCGAGAATCGGACGG
GGGTAGTCTCAAGCTGGCCGGCCTGCTCTGGTGCCTGGCCTCGCGCCGCCGTGTATCGCCCCGCCCTGGG
CGGCAAGGCTGGCCCGGTCGGCACCAGTTGCGTGAGCGGAAAGATGGCCGCTTCCCGGCCCTGCTGCAGG
GAGCTCAAAATGGAGGACGCGGCGCTCGGGAGAGCGGGCGGGTGAGTCACCCACACAAAGGAAAAGGGCC
TTTCCGTCCTCAGCCGTCGCTTCATGTGACTCCACGGAGTACCGGGCGCCGTCCAGGCACCTCGATTAGT
TCTCGAGCTTTTGGAGTACGTCGTCTTTAGGTTGGGGGGAGGGGTTTTATGCGATGGAGTTTCCCCACAC
TGAGTGGGTGGAGACTGAAGTTAGGCCAGCTTGGCACTTGATGTAATTCTCCTTGGAATTTGCCCTTTTT
GAGTTTGGATCTTGGTTCATTCTCAAGCCTCAGACAGTGGTTCAAAGTTTTTTTCTTCCATTTCAGGTGT
CGTGACGTACGGCCACCATGACCGAGTACAAGCCCACGGTGCGCCTCGCCACCCGCGACGACGTCCCCAG
GGCCGTACGCACCCTCGCCGCCGCGTTCGCCGACTACCCCGCCACGCGCCACACCGTCGATCCGGACCGC
CACATCGAGCGGGTCACCGAGCTGCAAGAACTCTTCCTCACGCGCGTCGGGCTCGACATCGGCAAGGTGT
GGGTCGCGGACGACGGCGCCGCCGTGGCGGTCTGGACCACGCCGGAGAGCGTCGAAGCGGGGGCGGTGTT
CGCCGAGATCGGCCCGCGCATGGCCGAGTTGAGCGGTTCCCGGCTGGCCGCGCAGCAACAGATGGAAGGC
CTCCTGGCGCCGCACCGGCCCAAGGAGCCCGCGTGGTTCCTGGCCACCGTCGGAGTCTCGCCCGACCACC
AGGGCAAGGGTCTGGGCAGCGCCGTCGTGCTCCCCGGAGTGGAGGCGGCCGAGCGCGCCGGGGTGCCCGC
CTTCCTGGAGACCTCCGCGCCCCGCAACCTCCCCTTCTACGAGCGGCTCGGCTTCACCGTCACCGCCGAC
GTCGAGGTGCCCGAAGGACCGCGCACCTGGTGCATGACCCGCAAGCCCGGTGCCTGAACGCGTTAAGTCG
ACAATCAACCTCTGGATTACAAAATTTGTGAAAGATTGACTGGTATTCTTAACTATGTTGCTCCTTTTAC
GCTATGTGGATACGCTGCTTTAATGCCTTTGTATCATGCTATTGCTTCCCGTATGGCTTTCATTTTCTCC
TCCTTGTATAAATCCTGGTTGCTGTCTCTTTATGAGGAGTTGTGGCCCGTTGTCAGGCAACGTGGCGTGG
TGTGCACTGTGTTTGCTGACGCAACCCCCACTGGTTGGGGCATTGCCACCACCTGTCAGCTCCTTTCCGG
GACTTTCGCTTTCCCCCTCCCTATTGCCACGGCGGAACTCATCGCCGCCTGCCTTGCCCGCTGCTGGACA
GGGGCTCGGCTGTTGGGCACTGACAATTCCGTGGTGTTGTCGGGGAAATCATCGTCCTTTCCTTGGCTGC
TCGCCTGTGTTGCCACCTGGATTCTGCGCGGGACGTCCTTCTGCTACGTCCCTTCGGCCCTCAATCCAGC
GGACCTTCCTTCCCGCGGCCTGCTGCCGGCTCTGCGGCCTCTTCCGCGTCTTCGCCTTCGCCCTCAGACG
AGTCGGATCTCCCTTTGGGCCGCCTCCCCGCGTCGACTTTAAGACCAATGACTTACAAGGCAGCTGTAGA
TCTTAGCCACTTTTTAAAAGAAAAGGGGGGACTGGAAGGGCTAATTCACTCCCAACGAAGACAAGATCTG
CTTTTTGCTTGTACTGGGTCTCTCTGGTTAGACCAGATCTGAGCCTGGGAGCTCTCTGGCTAACTAGGGA
ACCCACTGCTTAAGCCTCAATAAAGCTTGCCTTGAGTGCTTCAAGTAGTGTGTGCCCGTCTGTTGTGTGA
CTCTGGTAACTAGAGATCCCTCAGACCCTTTTAGTCAGTGTGGAAAATCTCTAGCAGTACGTATAGTAGT
TCATGTCATCTTATTATTCAGTATTTATAACTTGCAAAGAAATGAATATCAGAGAGTGAGAGGAACTTGT
TTATTGCAGCTTATAATGGTTACAAATAAAGCAATAGCATCACAAATTTCACAAATAAAGCATTTTTTTC
ACTGCATTCTAGTTGTGGTTTGTCCAAACTCATCAATGTATCTTATCATGTCTGGCTCTAGCTATCCCGC
CCCTAACTCCGCCCATCCCGCCCCTAACTCCGCCCAGTTCCGCCCATTCTCCGCCCCATGGCTGACTAAT
TTTTTTTATTTATGCAGAGGCCGAGGCCGCCTCGGCCTCTGAGCTATTCCAGAAGTAGTGAGGAGGCTTT
TTTGGAGGCCTAGGGACGTACCCAATTCGCCCTATAGTGAGTCGTATTACGCGCGCTCACTGGCCGTCGT
TTTACAACGTCGTGACTGGGAAAACCCTGGCGTTACCCAACTTAATCGCCTTGCAGCACATCCCCCTTTC
GCCAGCTGGCGTAATAGCGAAGAGGCCCGCACCGATCGCCCTTCCCAACAGTTGCGCAGCCTGAATGGCG
AATGGG
[124 nt withheld, positions 3367-3490]
C
[91 nt withheld, positions 3492-3582]
A
[49 nt withheld, positions 3584-3632]
CCTTTGACGTTGGAGTCCACGTTCTTT
[37 nt withheld, positions 3660-3696]
ACCCTATCTCGGTCTATTCTTTTGATTTATAAGGGATTTTGCCGATTTCGGCCTATTGGTTAAAAAATGA
GCTGATTTAACAAAAATTTAACGCGAATTTTAACAAAATATTAACGCTTACAATTTAGGTGGCACTTTTC
GGGGAAATGTGCGCGGAACCCCTATTTGTTTATTTTTCTAAATACATTCAAATATGTATCCGCTCATGAG
ACAATAACCCTGATAAATGCTTCAATAATATTGAAAAAGGAAGAGTATGAGTATTCAACATTTCCGTGTC
GCCCTTATTCCCTTTTTTGCGGCATTTTGCCTTCCTGTTTTTGCTCACCCAGAAACGCTGGTGAAAGTAA
AAGATGCTGAAGATCAGTTGGGTGCACGAGTGGGTTACATCGAACTGGATCTCAACAGCGGTAAGATCCT
TGAGAGTTTTCGCCCCGAAGAACGTTTTCCAATGATGAGCACTTTTAAAGTTCTGCTATGTGGCGCGGTA
TTATCCCGTATTGACGCCGGGCAAGAGCAACTCGGTCGCCGCATACACTATTCTCAGAATGACTTGGTTG
AGTACTCACCAGTCACAGAAAAGCATCTTACGGATGGCATGACAGTAAGAGAATTATGCAGTGCTGCCAT
AACCATGAGTGATAACACTGCGGCCAACTTACTTCTGACAACGATCGGAGGACCGAAGGAGCTAACCGCT
TTTTTGCACAACATGGGGGATCATGTAACTCGCCTTGATCGTTGGGAACCGGAGCTGAATGAAGCCATAC
CAAACGACGAGCGTGACACCACGATGCCTGTAGCAATGGCAACAACGTTGCGCAAACTATTAACTGGCGA
ACTACTTACTCTAGCTTCCCGGCAACAATTAATAGACTGGATGGAGGCGGATAAAGTTGCAGGACCACTT
CTGCGCTCGGCCCTTCCGGCTGGCTGGTTTATTGCTGATAAATCTGGAGCCGGTGAGCGTGGGTCTCGCG
GTATCATTGCAGCACTGGGGCCAGATGGTAAGCCCTCCCGTATCGTAGTTATCTACACGACGGGGAGTCA
GGCAACTATGGATGAACGAAATAGACAGATCGCTGAGATAGGTGCCTCACTGATTAAGCATTGGTAACTG
TCAGACCAAGTTTACTCATATATACTTTAGATTGATTTAAAACTTCATTTTTAATTTAAAAGGATCTAGG
TGAAGATCCTTTTTGATAATCTCATGACCAAAATCCCTTAACGTGAGTTTTCGTTCCACTGAGCGTCAGA
CCCCGTAGAAAAGATCAAAGGATCTTCTTGAGATCCTTTTTTTCTGCGCGTAATCTGCTGCTTGCAAACA
AAAAAACCACCGCTACCAGCGGTGGTTTGTTTGCCGGATCAAGAGCTACCAACTCTTTTTCCGAAGGTAA
CTGGCTTCAGCAGAGCGCAGATACCAAATACTGTTCTTCTAGTGTAGCCGTAGTTAGGCCACCACTTCAA
GAACTCTGTAGCACCGCCTACATACCTCGCTCTGCTAATCCTGTTACCAGTGGCTGCTGCCAGTGGCGAT
AAGTCGTGTCTTACCGGGTTGGACTCAAGACGATAGTTACCGGATAAGGCGCAGCGGTCGGGCTGAACGG
GGGGTTCGTGCACACAGCCCAGCTTGGAGCGAACGACCTACACCGAACTGAGATACCTACAGCGTGAGCT
ATGAGAAAGCGCCACGCTTCCCGAAGGGAGAAAGGCGGACAGGTATCCGGTAAGCGGCAGGGTCGGAACA
GGAGAGCGCACGAGGGAGCTTCCAGGGGGAAACGCCTGGTATCTTTATAGTCCTGTCGGGTTTCGCCACC
TCTGACTTGAGCGTCGATTTTTGTGATGCTCGTCAGGGGGGCGGAGCCTATGGAAAAACGCCAGCAACGC
GGCCTTTTTACGGTTCCTGGCCTTTTGCTGGCCTTTTGCTCACATGTTCTTTCCTGCGTTATCCCCTGAT
TCTGTGGATAACCGTATTACCGCCTTTGAGTGAGCTGATACCGCTCGCCGCAGCCGAACGACCGAGCGCA
GCGAGTCAGTGAGCGAGGAAGCGGAAGAGCGCCCAATACGCAAACCGCCTCTCCCCGCGCGTTGGCCGAT
TCATTAATGCAGCTGGCACGACAGGTTTCCCGACTGGAAAGCGGGCAGTGAGCGCAACGCAATTAATGTG
AGTTAGCTCACTCATTAGGCACCCCAGGCTTTACACTTTATGCTTCCGGCTCGTATGTTGTGTGGAATTG
TGAGCGGATAACAATTTCACACAGGAAACAGCTATGACCATGATTACGCCAAGCGCGCAATTAACCCTCA
CTAAAGGGAACAAAAGCTGGAGCTGCAAGCTTAATGTAGTCTTATGCAATACTCTTGTAGTCTTGCAACA
TGGTAACGATGAGTTAGCAACATGCCTTACAAGGAGAGAAAAAGCACCGTGCATGCCGATTGGTGGAAGT
AAGGTGGTACGATCGTGCCTTATTAGGAAGGCAACAGACGGGTCTGACATGGATTGGACGAACCACTGAA
TTGCCGCATTGCAGAGATATTGTATTTAAGTGCCTAGCTCGATACATAAACGGGTCTCTCTGGTTAGACC
AGATCTGAGCCTGGGAGCTCTCTGGCTAACTAGGGAACCCACTGCTTAAGCCTCAATAAAGCTTGCCTTG
AGTGCTTCAAGTAGTGTGTGCCCGTCTGTTGTGTGACTCTGGTAACTAGAGATCCCTCAGACCCTTTTAG
TCAGTGTGGAAAATCTCTAGCAGTGGCGCCCGAACAGGGACTTGAAAGCGAAAGGGAAACCAGAGGAGCT
CTCTCGACGCAGGACTCGGCTTGCTGAAGCGCGCACGGCAAGAGGCGAGGGGCGGCGACTGGTGAGTACG
CCAAAAATTTTGACTAGCGGAGGCTAGAAGGAGAGAGATGGGTGCGAGAGCGTCAGTATTAAGCGGGGGA
GAATTAGATCGCGATGGGAAAAAATTCGGTTAAGGCCAGGGGGAAAGAAAAAATATAAATTAAAACATAT
AGTATGGGCAAGCAGGGAGCTAGAACGATTCGCAGTTAATCCTGGCCTGTTAGAAACATCAGAAGGCTGT
AGACAAATACTGGGACAGCTACAACCATCCCTTCAGACAGGATCAGAAGAACTTAGATCATTATATAATA
CAGTAGCAACCCTCTATTGTGTGCATCAAAGGATAGAGATAAAAGACACCAAGGAAGCTTTAGACAAGAT
AGAGGAAGAGCAAAACAAAAGTAAGACCACCGCACAGCAAGCGGCCGCTGATCTTCAGACCTGGAGGAGG
AGATATGAGGGACAATTGGAGAAGTGAATTATATAAATATAAAGTAGTAAAAATTGAACCATTAGGAGTA
GCACCCACCAAGGCAAAGAGAAGAGTGGTGCAGAGAGAAAAAAGAGCAGTGGGAATAGGAGCTTTGTTCC
TTGGGTTCTTGGGAGCAGCAGGAAGCACTATGGGCGCAGCGTCAATGACGCTGACGGTACAGGCCAGACA
ATTATTGTCTGGTATAGTGCAGCAGCAGAACAATTTGCTGAGGGCTATTGAGGCGCAACAGCATCTGTTG
CAACTCACAGTCTGGGGCATCAAGCAGCTCCAGGCAAGAATCCTGGCTGTGGAAAGATACCTAAAGGATC
AACAGCTCCTGGGGATTTGGGGTTGCTCTGGAAAACTCATTTGCACCACTGCTGTGCCTTGGAATGCTAG
TTGGAGTAATAAATCTCTGGAACAGATTTGGAATCACACGACCTGGATGGAGTGGGACAGAGAAATTAAC
AATTACACAAGCTTAATACACTCCTTAATTGAAGAATCGCAAAACCAGCAAGAAAAGAATGAACAAGAAT
TATTGGAATTAGATAAATGGGCAAGTTTGTGGAATTGGTTTAACATAACAAATTGGCTGTGGTATATAAA
ATTATTCATAATGATAGTAGGAGGCTTGGTAGGTTTAAGAATAGTTTTTGCTGTACTTTCTATAGTGAAT
AGAGTTAGGCAGGGATATTCACCATTATCGTTTCAGACCCACCTCCCAACCCCGAGGGGACCCAGAGAGG
GCCTATTTCCCATGATTCCTTCATATTTGCATATACGATACAAGGCTGTTAGAGAGATAATTAGAATTAA
TTTGACTGTAAACACAAAGATATTAGTACAAAATACGTGACGTAGAAAGTAATAATTTCTTGGGTAGTTT
GCAGTTTTAAAATTATGTTTTAAAATGGACTATCATATGCTTACCGTAACTTGAAAGTATTTCGATTTCT
TGGCTTTATATATCTTGTGGAAAGGACGAAACACCGCTTACTCTCTGTCAATCACAGTTTTAGAGCTAGA
AATAGCAAGTTAAAATAAGGCTAGTCCGTTATCAACTTGAAAAAGTGGCACCGAGTCGGTGCTTTTTTAA
GCTTGGCGTAACTAGATCTTGAGACAAATGGCAGTATTCATCCACAATTTTAAAAGAAAAGGGGGGATTG
GGGGGTACAGTGCAGGGGAAAGAATAGTAGACATAATAGCAACAGACATACAAACTAAAGAATTACAAAA
ACAAATTACAAAAATTCAAAATTTTCGGGTTTATTACAGGGACAGCAGAGATCCACTTTGGCGCCGGCTC
GAGGGGG
Features (pLannotate 1.2.2; 29 found; start..end, strand, type, name):
     14..80      +  CDS            small t antigen (fragment): SV40 (simian virus 40) small t antigen
    106..317     +  promoter       EF-1α core promoter: core promoter for human elongation factor EF-1α
    318..1256    +  intron         EF-1α intron A: intron upstream of the start codon of human EF-1α
   1278..1877    +  CDS            PuroR (fragment): puromycin N-acetyltransferase; pac from Streptomyces; confers resistance to puromycin
   1893..2481    +  misc_feature   WPRE: woodchuck hepatitis virus posttranscriptional regulatory element
   2532..2551    +  misc_feature   cPPT/CTS (fragment): central polypurine tract and central termination sequence of HIV-1
   2553..2786    +  LTR            3' LTR (ΔU3): self-inactivating 3' long terminal repeat (LTR) from HIV-1
   2864..2985    +  polyA_signal   SV40 poly(A) signal: SV40 polyadenylation signal
   3025..3160    +  rep_origin     SV40 ori: SV40 origin of replication
   3181..3199    -  promoter       T7 promoter: promoter for bacteriophage T7 RNA polymerase
   3207..3362    +  CDS            lacZα (fragment): LacZα fragment of β-galactosidase; lacZ fragment
   3367..3795    +  rep_origin     f1 ori (sequence partly withheld): f1 bacteriophage origin of replication; arrow indicates direction of (+) strand synthesis
   3848..3952    +  promoter       AmpR promoter: bla
   3953..4813    +  CDS            AmpR: β-lactamase; bla; confers resistance to ampicillin, carbenicillin, and related antibiotics
   4984..5572    +  rep_origin     ori: high-copy-number ColE1/pMB1/pBR322/pUC origin of replication
   5755..5847    +  CDS            lacI (fragment): lac repressor; lacI; The lac repressor binds to the lac operator to inhibit transcription in E. coli. This inhibition can be relieved by adding lactose or isopropyl-β-D-thiogalactopyranoside (IPTG).
   5860..5881    +  protein_bind   CAP binding site: CAP binding activates transcription in the presence of cAMP. E. coli catabolite activator protein
   5896..5926    +  promoter       lac promoter: promoter for the E. coli lac operon
   5934..5950    +  protein_bind   lac operator: The lac repressor binds to the lac operator to inhibit transcription in E. coli. This inhibition can be relieved by adding lactose or isopropyl-β-D-thiogalactopyranoside (IPTG). lac repressor encoded by lacI
   5995..6013    +  promoter       T3 promoter: promoter for bacteriophage T3 RNA polymerase
   6041..6267    +  promoter       RSV promoter: Rous sarcoma virus enhancer/promoter
   6268..6448    +  LTR            5' LTR (truncated): truncated 5' long terminal repeat (LTR) from HIV-1
   6495..6620    +  misc_feature   HIV-1 Ψ: packaging signal of human immunodeficiency virus type 1
   6604..6967    +  CDS            HIV-1 gag (fragment): gag protein from human immunodeficiency virus 1; gag
   7113..7346    +  misc_feature   RRE: The Rev response element (RRE) of HIV-1 allows for Rev-dependent mRNA export from the nucleus to the cytoplasm.
   7723..7749    +  CDS            Rev (fragment): human immunodeficiency virus 1 (HIV-1) Rev protein; rev; enhances nuclear export of unspliced and incompletely spliced viral mRNAs
   7753..7993    +  promoter       U6 promoter: RNA polymerase III promoter for human U6 snRNA
   8023..8098    +  misc_RNA       gRNA scaffold: guide RNA scaffold for the Streptococcus pyogenes CRISPR/Cas9 system
   8154..8271    +  misc_feature   cPPT/CTS: central polypurine tract and central termination sequence of HIV-1
