[The description below was written by a language model from this plasmid's Addgene catalogue record and pLannotate feature annotations shown in this document.]
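Description:
PRKG1 gRNA (BRDN0001146382) is a third-generation lentiviral CRISPR guide plasmid built on the lentiGuide-Puro backbone, carrying a single guide RNA directed against human PRKG1, the cGMP-dependent protein kinase 1 gene. The assembled sequence is 8,323 nt. In bacteria it is maintained as a high-copy plasmid through a ColE1/pUC-type origin with ampicillin selection from the β-lactamase gene. An f1 origin, lac promoter/operator remnants and T3/T7 promoters are leftover cloning-vector elements.

The lentiviral transfer cassette begins with an RSV promoter fused to a truncated HIV-1 5' LTR, which makes genomic RNA production independent of Tat. This is followed by the Ψ packaging signal with a gag fragment, the Rev response element for nuclear export of the unspliced genome, and a cPPT/CTS that aids nuclear import. It ends in a self-inactivating ΔU3 3' LTR, so the integrated provirus lacks LTR promoter activity. Within this frame, a human U6 RNA polymerase III promoter drives the PRKG1 spacer joined to the Streptococcus pyogenes Cas9 guide scaffold. A separate EF-1α core promoter with its intron A expresses puromycin N-acetyltransferase for selection of transduced mammalian cells, and a downstream WPRE boosts transcript expression. An SV40 poly(A) signal and SV40 origin lie outside the 3' LTR.

The plasmid encodes no Cas9, so it must be paired with a separate Cas9 vector or used in cells that already express the nuclease. The guide was designed against two PRKG1 reference transcripts and belongs to a human kinome gRNA collection. It is suited to knocking out PRKG1 individually in Cas9-expressing human cells.
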