Addgene plasmid #77004: PRKG1 gRNA (BRDN0001146382)
Purpose: 3rd generation lentiviral gRNA plasmid targeting human PRKG1
Depositing lab: John Doench & David Root. Depositing organization: Broad Institute. Publication: Optimized sgRNA design to maximize activity and minimize off-target effects of CRISPR-Cas9. Doench JG, Fusi N, Sullender M, Hegde M, Vaimberg EW, Donovan KF, Smith I, Tothova Z, Wilen C, Orchard R, Virgin HW, Listgarten J, Root DE. Nat Biotechnol. 2016 Jan 18. doi: 10.1038/nbt.3437. PubMed 26780180.
Backbone
  Vector backbone: lentiGuide-Puro
  Backbone manufacturer: Zhang Lab (Addgene plasmid # 52963)
  Vector type: Mammalian Expression, Lentiviral, CRISPR
  Selectable markers: Puromycin
Growth in bacteria
  Bacterial resistance: Ampicillin, 100 μg/mL
  Growth temperature: 37°C
  Growth strain: DH5alpha
  Copy number: High Copy
Gene/Insert
  Gene/Insert name: PRKG1 (alt names: PRKG1; NM_001098512.2)
  gRNA/shRNA sequence: CTTACTCTCTGTCAATCACA
  Species: H. sapiens (human)
  Entrez Gene: PRKG1 (a.k.a. AAT8, PKG, PKG1, PRKG1B, PRKGR1B, cGK, cGK 1, cGK1, cGKI, cGKI-BETA, cGKI-alpha)
  Promoter: hU6
  Cloning method: Unknown
  Sequencing primers: 5′ U6-F; 3′ pS2-R
Terms and licenses: Academic/Nonprofit Terms; Industry Terms: Not Available to Industry
Depositor comments: The gRNA was designed to target the following Genbank reference sequence(s): NM_001098512.2,NM_006258.3. Note that this plasmid does NOT contain Cas9. It should be used in conjunction with lentiCas9-Blast (Addgene #52962) or otherwise with cell lines already expressing Cas9. Browse the full kinome gRNA library at http://www.addgene.org/pooled-library/broadgpp-human-kinome/ or visit http://www.broadinstitute.org/rnai/public/ for detailed protocols and information.
How to cite: PRKG1 gRNA (BRDN0001146382) was a gift from John Doench & David Root (Addgene plasmid # 77004 ; http://n2t.net/addgene:77004 ; RRID:Addgene_77004)
