>Addgene plasmid #77004 | PRKG1 gRNA (BRDN0001146382) | depositor partial sequence | sequence record 144464 | Target Sequence
CTTACTCTCTGTCAATCACA
