>Addgene plasmid #77004 | PRKG1 gRNA (BRDN0001146382) | addgene partial sequence | sequence record 186927 | hU6-F
AGAAAGTAATAATTTCTTGGGTAGTTTGCAGTTTTAAAATTATGTTTTAAAATGGACTATCATATGCTTA
CCGTAACTTGAAAGTATTTCGATTTCTTGGCTTTATATATCTTGTGGAAAGGACGAAACACCGCTTACTC
TCTGTCAATCACAGTTTTAGAGCTAGAAATAGCAAGTTAAAATAAGGCTAGTCCGTTATCAACTTGAAAA
AGTGGCACCGAGTCGGTGCTTTTTTAAGCTTGGCGTAACTAGATCTTGAGACAAATGGCAGTATTCATCC
ACAATTTTAAAAGAAAAGGGGGGATTGGGGGGTACAGTGCAGGGGAAAGAATAGTAGACATAATAGCAAC
AGACATACAAACTAAAGAATTACAAAAACAAATTACAAAAATTCAAAATTTTCGGGTTTATTACAGGGAC
AGCAGAGATCCACTTTGGCGCCGGCTCGAGGGGGCCCGGGTGCAAAGATGGATAAAGTTTTAAACAGAGA
GGAATCTTTGCAGCTAATGGACCTTCTAGGTCTTGAAAGGAGTGGGAATTGGCTCCGGTGCCCGTCAGTG
GGCAGAGCGC
